>Addgene plasmid #159912 | pAAV-CMV-FLEX-SaCas9-U6-sgKcnd3 | addgene full sequence | sequence record 317319 | Addgene NGS Result
CCTGCAGGCAGCTGCGCGCTCGCTCGCTCACTGAGGCCGCCCGGGCGTCGGGCGACCTTTGGTCGCCCGG
CCTCAGTGAGCGAGCGAGCGCGCAGAGAGGGAGTGGCCAACTCCATCACTAGGGGTTCCTGCGGCCTCTA
GACTCGAGGCGTTGACATTGATTATTGACTAGTTATTAATAGTAATCAATTACGGGGTCATTAGTTCATA
GCCCATATATGGAGTTCCGCGTTACATAACTTACGGTAAATGGCCCGCCTGGCTGACCGCCCAACGACCC
CCGCCCATTGACGTCAATAATGACGTATGTTCCCATAGTAACGCCAATAGGGACTTTCCATTGACGTCAA
TGGGTGGAGTATTTACGGTAAACTGCCCACTTGGCAGTACATCAAGTGTATCATATGCCAAGTACGCCCC
CTATTGACGTCAATGACGGTAAATGGCCCGCCTGGCATTATGCCCAGTACATGACCTTATGGGACTTTCC
TACTTGGCAGTACATCTACGTATTAGTCATCGCTATTACCATGGTGATGCGGTTTTGGCAGTACATCAAT
GGGCGTGGATAGCGGTTTGACTCACGGGGATTTCCAAGTCTCCACCCCATTGACGTCAATGGGAGTTTGT
TTTGGCACCAAAATCAACGGGACTTTCCAAAATGTCGTAACAACTCCGCCCCATTGACGCAAATGGGCGG
TAGGCGTGTACGGTGGGAGGTCTATATAAGCAGAGCTCTCTGGCTAACTACCGGTGCTAGCGTCGACTCC
GGAATAACTTCGTATAGGATACTTTATACGAAGTTATGCAGAATGGTAGCTGGATTGTAGCTGCTATTAG
CAATATGAAACCTCTTAATAACTTCGTATAGCATACATTATACGAAGTTATGGCGCGCCTTAAGCGTAAT
CTGGAACATCGTATGGGTAAGCGTAATCTGGAACATCGTATGGGTAAGCGTAATCTGGAACATCGTATGG
GTAGGATCCCTTTTTCTTTTTTGCCTGGCCGGCCTTTTTCGTGGCCGCCGGCCTTTTGCCCTTTTTGATG
ATCTGAGGGTGCTTCTTAGATTTCACTTCATACAGGTTGCCCAGAATGTCTGTGCTGTACTTCTTAATGC
TCTGGGTCTTGGAGGCGATTGTCTTAATGATCCTGGGGGGCCTCTTGTCGTTCATGTTTTCCAGGTACTC
GCGGTAGGTGATGTCGATCATGTTCACTTCGATCCGGTTCAGCAGGTCGTTGTTCACGCCGATCACTCTA
TACAGCTCGCCGTTGATCTTGATCAGATCGTTGTTGTAGAAGGAGGCGATAAACTCGGCCTGGTTGCTGA
TCTTCTTCAGCTTCTTAGCTTCCTCATAGCACTTGCTATTCACTTCGTAGTAGTTTTCTTTTTTGATCAC
ATCCAGATTCTTCACGGTCACGAACTTGTACACGCCATTGTCCAGGTACACGTCGAATCTGTAGGGCTTC
AGGGACAGCTTCACGACCTTGTTTCTGCTGTTGGGGTAGTCGTCGGTGATGTCCAGATGGGCGTTCAGTT
TGTTGCCGTAATACTTAATCTTCTTGATCACGGGGCCGTTGTCCTTTTTGGAGTACTTGGTCAGGTAGTT
CCCGGTTTCCTCGTAGTACTTGTACAGGGGATTCTTCTCGTCGCCGTACTGTTCCATAATCAGCTTCAGT
TTCTGGTAGGTCTGGGGGTCGTGGTGGTACATCAGCAGCTTTTCGGGGCTCTTGTTGATCAGCTTTTTCA
GCTTGTCATTGTCCTTGTCGTACAGGCCGTTCAGATTGTTCACGATCAGGGTGTTGCCCTTGTCGTCCTT
CCGGGTGGAGTACAGGGTGTCGTTAATCAGCTCTCTATTAGGCTTCTTGTCCACCCGGTGGCTGTACTTG
TAGTCCTTGAAGTCCTTAATGTGCTTGATCTGGTGGGGGGTGATGAAGATCTCTTTGTACTCCTGCTCGG
TTTCGATCTCGGGCATGCTCTCGGCCTGCTTTTCCTCGAACATCTGGTTTTCCATCACTTTTTTGGCCTT
GTCCAGTTTCTTCCACTCTTTGAAGATGAAATCGGCGTTGGCAATGATCAGGGCGTCCTCGGCGTGGTGC
TTGTACCCCTTGTTCCGCTCTTTCTTAAACTTCCACTTCCGCCGCAGAAAGCTGGTGAAGCCGCCATTGA
TGGACTTCACTTTCACGTCCAGGTTGTTCACTCTGAAGTAGCTCCGCAGCAGGTTCATCAGGCCTCTGGT
GGCGTATCTGGTATCCACCAGGTTCCGGTTGATGAAGTCTTTCTGCACGGAGAACCTGTTGATGTCCCGT
TCTTCCAGCAGATACTCTTTCTTGGTCTTGCTGATTCTGCCCTTGCCCTTGGCCAGATTCAGGATGTGCT
TCTTGAAGGTTTCGTAGCTGATCTTGCTGTCGCTGCTGCTCAGGTACTGGAATGGGGTCCGGTTGCCCTT
CTTGCTGTTTTCTTCCTGCTTCACGAGCACCTTGTTGTTGAAGCTGTTGTCGAAGGACACGCTTCTGGGG
ATGATGTGGTCCACCTCATAGTTGAAGGGGTTGTTCAGCAGATCTTCCAGAGGGATGGCTTCCAGGCTGT
ACAGGCACTTGCCTTCCTGCATGTCGTGCAGCTTGATCTTCTCGATCAGGTACTTGGCGTTCTCTTTGCC
GGTGGTCCGGATGATTTCCTCGATCCGCTCGTTGGTCTGCCGGTTCCGCTTCTGCATCTCGTTGATCATT
TTCTGGGCGTCCTTGGAGTTCTTCTCGCGGGCCAGCTCGATAATGATGTCGTTGGGCAGGCCGTACTTCT
TGATGATGGCGTTGATCACTTTGATGCTCTGGATGAAGCTTCTCTTCACGACGGGGCTCAGGATGAAGTC
GTCCACCAGGGTGGTGGGGATCTCTTTCTGCTGGGACAGGTCCACCTTCTTGGGCACCAGCTTCAGCCGG
TTGAAGATAGCGATCTGGTTGTCGTTGGTGTGCCACAGCTCGTCCAGGATCAGGTTGATGGCCTTCAGGC
TCAGGTTGTGGGTGCCGGTATAGCCCTTCAGATTAGAGATCTGCTCGATCTCTTCCTGGGTCAGCTCGGA
GTTCAGATTGGTCAGTTCTTCCTGGATGTCCTCGCTGCTCTGGTAGATGGTCAGGATCTTGGCAATCTGA
TCCAGCAGCTCGGCGTTCTCAATAATCTCTTTCCGGGCGGTAATGTCCTTGATGTCGTGGTACACCTTCA
GGTTGGTGAACTCGGGCTTGCCGGTGCTGGTCACTCTGTAGCCCTTAATATCCTCTTCGTTCACGAGGAT
TTCTTTGGCGATCTGCTTCAGGGTGGGCTTCTTCTTCTGCTTGAACACGTTCTCGATGATCTGGAACTTC
TCGTAATATTCCAGCTTCTCGTTCTCGTCCCTGGTGATCACGAGATTGTTCAGGTCGTTCAGGGCGTTGT
ACAGGTCGGCGTTGTAGGCGTACTTCACGCTCCGCAGTTCCTCGGGGAAGTAGGTGCAGTGGCCCATCAG
CATCTCGTACCATTCTTTGATGTCCTTCCAGCCGAAGGGGCTGCCCTCGCCAGGTCCCTCATAGTAGGTC
CGCCGGGTTTCCAGCAGGTCGATGTAGGTGTCGATGAAGCTCTGGTCCAGCTGGTGGTAGGCCTTCTGCA
CCTTCAGCAGCTGTTTGGCTTCTTTCACGTAGTCGCTGGTCTTGAATCTGTTGATGCTGCCCCGCACTTC
GCCGTCTTTCTTCAGCCGTTCCAGCTGCAGTTCGGCCACGTATTTCTCTTCCAGGGCCTTGCTGTTCCGG
CTGATCTGCTCTTTGGTGGACAGCTCGTTGCCGGTGTCCTCTTCCACCTCGTTCACGTTGTGCACGCCTC
TTCTCTTGGCCAGGTGCAGCAGGGCGGCAGAGAACTCTTCCTCGCTCAGCTTCTGGCTCAGGCCCTTCAC
TCTGGCCTCGTAGGGGTTGATGCCGCTCAGCTCGCTGTGGTCGGTCAGCAGGTTGTAGTCGAACAGCAGC
TTCTTCACTCTCTGGATTCTATGCCGCCTCCGCCGCTTCAGCCTTCTGGCGCCTCTCTTGCTCCGCCTGC
CCTCGTTGTTTTCCACGTTGGCCTCTTTGAACAGCCGCACGCCGGCATCGATCACGTCCCGTGTCTCGTA
GTCGATGATGCCGTAGCCCACGCTGGTGATGCCGATGTCCAGGCCCAGGATGTAGTTCCGCTTGGCTGCT
GGGACTCCGTGGATACCGACCTTCCGCTTCTTCTTTGGGGCCATGCGGCCGCTGCAGACCGGTGCTAGCA
TAACTTCGTATAAAGTATCCTATACGAAGTTATTTGCCTTAACCCAGAAATTATCACTGTTATTCTTTAG
AATGGTGCAAAGAATAACTTCGTATAATGTATGCTATACGAAGTTATGAATTCCTAGAGCTCGCTGATCA
GCCTCGACTGTGCCTTCTAGTTGCCAGCCATCTGTTGTTTGCCCCTCCCCCGTGCCTTCCTTGACCCTGG
AAGGTGCCACTCCCACTGTCCTTTCCTAATAAAATGAGGAAATTGCATCGCATTGTCTGAGTAGGTGTCA
TTCTATTCTGGGGGGTGGGGTGGGGCAGGACAGCAAGGGGGAGGATTGGGAAGAGAATAGCAGGCATGCT
GGGGAGGTACCGAGGGCCTATTTCCCATGATTCCTTCATATTTGCATATACGATACAAGGCTGTTAGAGA
GATAATTGGAATTAATTTGACTGTAAACACAAAGATATTAGTACAAAATACGTGACGTAGAAAGTAATAA
TTTCTTGGGTAGTTTGCAGTTTTAAAATTATGTTTTAAAATGGACTATCATATGCTTACCGTAACTTGAA
AGTATTTCGATTTCTTGGCTTTATATATCTTGTGGAAAGGACGAAACACCGAGCGCTATCCCGACACCTT
GGTTTTAGTACTCTGGAAACAGAATCTACTAAAACAAGGCAAAATGCCGTGTTTATCTCGTCAACTTGTT
GGCGAGATTTTTGCGGCCGCAGGAACCCCTAGTGATGGAGTTGGCCACTCCCTCTCTGCGCGCTCGCTCG
CTCACTGAGGCCGGGCGACCAAAGGTCGCCCGACGCCCGGGCTTTGCCCGGGCGGCCTCAGTGAGCGAGC
GAGCGCGCAGCTGCCTGCAGGGGCGCCTGATGCGGTATTTTCTCCTTACGCATCTGTGCGGTATTTCACA
CCGCATA
[95 nt withheld, positions 5188-5282]
T
[46 nt withheld, positions 5284-5329]
C
[141 nt withheld, positions 5331-5471]
CCTTTGACGTTGGAGTCCACGTTCTTT
[37 nt withheld, positions 5499-5535]
ACTCTATCTCGGGCTATTCTTTTGATTTATAAGGGATTTTGCCGATTTCGGTCTATTGGTTAAAAAATGA
GCTGATTTAACAAAAATTTAACGCGAATTTTAACAAAATATTAACGTTTACAATTTTATGGTGCACTCTC
AGTACAATCTGCTCTGATGCCGCATAGTTAAGCCAGCCCCGACACCCGCCAACACCCGCTGACGCGCCCT
GACGGGCTTGTCTGCTCCCGGCATCCGCTTACAGACAAGCTGTGACCGTCTCCGGGAGCTGCATGTGTCA
GAGGTTTTCACCGTCATCACCGAAACGCGCGAGACGAAAGGGCCTCGTGATACGCCTATTTTTATAGGTT
AATGTCATGATAATAATGGTTTCTTAGACGTCAGGTGGCACTTTTCGGGGAAATGTGCGCGGAACCCCTA
TTTGTTTATTTTTCTAAATACATTCAAATATGTATCCGCTCATGAGACAATAACCCTGATAAATGCTTCA
ATAATATTGAAAAAGGAAGAGTATGAGTATTCAACATTTCCGTGTCGCCCTTATTCCCTTTTTTGCGGCA
TTTTGCCTTCCTGTTTTTGCTCACCCAGAAACGCTGGTGAAAGTAAAAGATGCTGAAGATCAGTTGGGTG
CACGAGTGGGTTACATCGAACTGGATCTCAACAGCGGTAAGATCCTTGAGAGTTTTCGCCCCGAAGAACG
TTTTCCAATGATGAGCACTTTTAAAGTTCTGCTATGTGGCGCGGTATTATCCCGTATTGACGCCGGGCAA
GAGCAACTCGGTCGCCGCATACACTATTCTCAGAATGACTTGGTTGAGTACTCACCAGTCACAGAAAAGC
ATCTTACGGATGGCATGACAGTAAGAGAATTATGCAGTGCTGCCATAACCATGAGTGATAACACTGCGGC
CAACTTACTTCTGACAACGATCGGAGGACCGAAGGAGCTAACCGCTTTTTTGCACAACATGGGGGATCAT
GTAACTCGCCTTGATCGTTGGGAACCGGAGCTGAATGAAGCCATACCAAACGACGAGCGTGACACCACGA
TGCCTGTAGCAATGGCAACAACGTTGCGCAAACTATTAACTGGCGAACTACTTACTCTAGCTTCCCGGCA
ACAATTAATAGACTGGATGGAGGCGGATAAAGTTGCAGGACCACTTCTGCGCTCGGCCCTTCCGGCTGGC
TGGTTTATTGCTGATAAATCTGGAGCCGGTGAGCGTGGAAGCCGCGGTATCATTGCAGCACTGGGGCCAG
ATGGTAAGCCCTCCCGTATCGTAGTTATCTACACGACGGGGAGTCAGGCAACTATGGATGAACGAAATAG
ACAGATCGCTGAGATAGGTGCCTCACTGATTAAGCATTGGTAACTGTCAGACCAAGTTTACTCATATATA
CTTTAGATTGATTTAAAACTTCATTTTTAATTTAAAAGGATCTAGGTGAAGATCCTTTTTGATAATCTCA
TGACCAAAATCCCTTAACGTGAGTTTTCGTTCCACTGAGCGTCAGACCCCGTAGAAAAGATCAAAGGATC
TTCTTGAGATCCTTTTTTTCTGCGCGTAATCTGCTGCTTGCAAACAAAAAAACCACCGCTACCAGCGGTG
GTTTGTTTGCCGGATCAAGAGCTACCAACTCTTTTTCCGAAGGTAACTGGCTTCAGCAGAGCGCAGATAC
CAAATACTGTTCTTCTAGTGTAGCCGTAGTTAGGCCACCACTTCAAGAACTCTGTAGCACCGCCTACATA
CCTCGCTCTGCTAATCCTGTTACCAGTGGCTGCTGCCAGTGGCGATAAGTCGTGTCTTACCGGGTTGGAC
TCAAGACGATAGTTACCGGATAAGGCGCAGCGGTCGGGCTGAACGGGGGGTTCGTGCACACAGCCCAGCT
TGGAGCGAACGACCTACACCGAACTGAGATACCTACAGCGTGAGCTATGAGAAAGCGCCACGCTTCCCGA
AGGGAGAAAGGCGGACAGGTATCCGGTAAGCGGCAGGGTCGGAACAGGAGAGCGCACGAGGGAGCTTCCA
GGGGGAAACGCCTGGTATCTTTATAGTCCTGTCGGGTTTCGCCACCTCTGACTTGAGCGTCGATTTTTGT
GATGCTCGTCAGGGGGGCGGAGCCTATGGAAAAACGCCAGCAACGCGGCCTTTTTACGGTTCCTGGCCTT
TTGCTGGCCTTTTGCTCACATGT
Features (pLannotate 1.2.2; 26 found; start..end, strand, type, name):
     12..39      +  repeat_region  AAV2 ITR (fragment): inverted terminal repeat of adeno-associated virus serotype 2 inverted
     68..95      +  repeat_region  AAV2 ITR (fragment): inverted terminal repeat of adeno-associated virus serotype 2 inverted
    154..533     +  enhancer       CMV enhancer: human cytomegalovirus immediate early enhancer
    534..737     +  promoter       CMV promoter: human cytomegalovirus (CMV) immediate early promoter
    774..807     +  protein_bind   lox2272: Cre-mediated recombination occurs in the 8-bp core sequence (GGATACTT). lox2272 sites are compatible with each other, but incompatible with loxP or loxN sites (Lee and Saito, 1988). Cre recombinase
    808..857     -  intron         β-globin intron (fragment): internally truncated intron from human β-globin
    858..891     +  protein_bind   loxP: Cre-mediated recombination occurs in the 8-bp core sequence (GCATACAT). Cre recombinase
    901..929     -  CDS            3xHA (fragment): three tandem HA epitope tags
    940..956     -  CDS            3xHA (fragment): three tandem HA epitope tags
    967..983     -  CDS            3xHA (fragment): three tandem HA epitope tags
    990..1037    -  CDS            nucleoplasmin NLS: bipartite nuclear localization signal from nucleoplasmin
   1038..4193    -  CDS            cas9: CAS9_STAAU - Experimental evidence at protein level: Swiss-Prot protein existence level 1. CRISPR (clustered regularly interspaced short palindromic repeat) is an adaptive immune system that provides protection against mobile genetic elements (viruses, transposable elements and conjugative plasmids). CRISPR clusters contain spacers, sequences complementary to antecedent mobile elements, and target invading nucleic acids. CRISPR clusters are transcribed and processed into CRISPR RNA (crRNA). In type II CRISPR systems correct processing of pre-crRNA requires a trans- encoded small RNA (tracrRNA)
   4270..4303    -  protein_bind   lox2272: Cre-mediated recombination occurs in the 8-bp core sequence (GGATACTT). lox2272 sites are compatible with each other, but incompatible with loxP or loxN sites (Lee and Saito, 1988). Cre recombinase
   4304..4353    -  intron         β-globin intron (fragment): internally truncated intron from human β-globin
   4354..4387    -  protein_bind   loxP: Cre-mediated recombination occurs in the 8-bp core sequence (GCATACAT). Cre recombinase
   4418..4529    +  polyA_signal   bGH poly(A) signal: bovine growth hormone polyadenylation signal
   4632..4872    +  promoter       U6 promoter: RNA polymerase III promoter for human U6 snRNA
   4902..4977    +  misc_RNA       Sa gRNA scaffold: guide RNA scaffold for the Staphylococcus aureus CRISPR/Cas9 system
   4991..5131    +  repeat_region  AAV2 ITR: inverted terminal repeat of adeno-associated virus serotype 2 inverted
   5136..5187    -  misc_feature   bom (fragment): basis of mobility region from pBR322
   5206..5661    +  rep_origin     f1 ori (sequence partly withheld): f1 bacteriophage origin of replication; arrow indicates direction of (+) strand synthesis
   5662..5711    -  misc_feature   bom (fragment): basis of mobility region from pBR322
   5813..5848    -  CDS            rop (fragment): Rop protein, which maintains plasmids at low copy number; rop
   5943..6047    +  promoter       AmpR promoter: bla
   6048..6908    +  CDS            AmpR: β-lactamase; bla; confers resistance to ampicillin, carbenicillin, and related antibiotics
   7079..7667    +  rep_origin     ori: high-copy-number ColE1/pMB1/pBR322/pUC origin of replication
