[The description below was written by a language model from this plasmid's Addgene catalogue record and pLannotate feature annotations shown in this document.]
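Description:
pAAV-CMV-FLEX-SaCas9-U6-sgKcnd3 is a 7.7 kb adeno-associated virus transfer plasmid for Cre-dependent CRISPR mutagenesis of the mouse Kcnd3 gene, which encodes the Kv4.3 potassium channel subunit. It derives from the pAAV-FLEX-SaCas9-U6-sgRNA backbone, into which a Kcnd3-targeting guide sequence was inserted by restriction cloning; the cloning sites are not recorded. In bacteria it replicates from a high-copy ColE1/pUC-type origin and is selected through the β-lactamase (AmpR) gene. An f1 origin is also present. AAV2 inverted terminal repeats flank the payload and allow it to be packaged into recombinant AAV. The right-hand ITR is annotated in full, while the left-hand one is detected only as short fragments in the sequencing result.

Two expression units sit between the ITRs. In the first, the CMV enhancer and promoter face a FLEX (double-floxed inverted) cassette. The Staphylococcus aureus Cas9 coding sequence, fused to a nucleoplasmin nuclear localization signal and a 3xHA epitope tag, lies in antisense orientation between opposing pairs of lox2272 and loxP sites, with a bGH polyadenylation signal downstream. Without Cre, no functional SaCas9 transcript is produced. Cre recombination at the incompatible lox pairs inverts the cassette and locks it into the sense orientation, so the nuclease is expressed only in Cre-positive cells. In the second unit, a human U6 RNA polymerase III promoter constitutively drives the Kcnd3 guide joined to the SaCas9 gRNA scaffold. The compact SaCas9 lets nuclease and guide fit in a single AAV genome. This makes the construct suited to cell-type-specific disruption of Kcnd3 in Cre-expressing mice, with the HA tag available for detecting SaCas9 expression.
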