Addgene plasmid #159912: pAAV-CMV-FLEX-SaCas9-U6-sgKcnd3
Purpose: Mutagenesis of Kcnd3
Depositing lab: Larry Zweifel. Depositing organization: University of Washington.
Backbone
  Vector backbone: pAAV-FLEX-SaCas9-U6-sgRNA
  Backbone manufacturer: Larry Zweifel (Addgene plasmid # 124844)
  Vector type: Mouse Targeting, AAV, CRISPR
Growth in bacteria
  Bacterial resistance: Ampicillin, 100 μg/mL
  Growth temperature: 37°C
  Growth strain: NEB Stable
  Copy number: High Copy
Gene/Insert
  Gene/Insert name: Kcnd3
  gRNA/shRNA sequence: GAGCGCTATCCCGACACCTTG
  Species: M. musculus (mouse)
  Entrez Gene: Kcnd3 (a.k.a. AW045978, Kncd3, Kv4.3)
  Cloning method: Restriction Enzyme; 5′ cloning site Unknown (unknown if destroyed); 3′ cloning site Unknown (unknown if destroyed)
Terms and licenses: Academic/Nonprofit Terms; Industry Terms: Not Available to Industry
How to cite: pAAV-CMV-FLEX-SaCas9-U6-sgKcnd3 was a gift from Larry Zweifel (Addgene plasmid # 159912 ; http://n2t.net/addgene:159912 ; RRID:Addgene_159912)
